>Addgene plasmid #23971 | VCP(wt)-EGFP | addgene partial sequence | sequence record 56241 | EGFP-N 5'-CGTCGCCGTCCAGCTCGACCAG-3'
TCTCGCCCTTGCTACCATGGTGGCGACCGGTGGATCCGAGCCATACAGGTCATCATCATTGTCTTCTGTG
TATACACTGCCACCTGTGCCGCCTCCACTGCCCTGACTGGGGCCAGCTCCACCCTGGTTCCCTGAAGGGA
ATCTGAAGCTGCCAAAGCCCCGACTCTGCTGAAGGGTCTGGGCAAACATCTCATACTTCCGAATGTCATT
GTCACTGACAGAACGGCGCGCAAAGCGCATGGCTTCTTCAAAGTGATCTCGACGGATCTCAGGCACTGGA
TCATCCTCTTCTACCTCCATGGCTGATGGGTTTGTCTGCCTCTCTCGTTCTCGCCTAATCTCACTCTCGA
TGGATTCACGGATGGCCAGCTTGCAAGCACGCTGGCAAATCTCTGTCAGGTCAGCTCCAGAGAAGCCATT
AGTCATTTTAGCCAGGAACTCCAAGTCCACATCCTTGGCAACTGGGGACTTGCGCAGGTTAGCCTTGAGG
ATGGCAACACGGGACTTCTCATCAGGAAGTGGGATGTAGATGAGCTGATCAAGACGGCCAGGTCTGAGGA
TGGCAGGATCAATGATGTCAGGCCGGTTGGTAGCGCCAATGATGAACACATTTTTTTTAGTGGACATGCC
ATCCATTTCTGTCAGGATCTGGTTGATGACTCGGTCAGCAGCCCCACCACCATCTCCAATGTTACCTCCA
CGAGCCTTGGCAATCGAATCCAGCTCATCAAAGAATAGCACACAGGGGGCAGCTTGGCGGGCCTTGTCAA
AGATTTCTCTGACATTGGCCTCAGACTCCCCAAACCACATGGTGAGCAGCTCAGGACCCTTGATGGAGAT
GAAGTTGGCCTGGCATTCAT
