>Addgene plasmid #23971 | VCP(wt)-EGFP | addgene partial sequence | sequence record 156917 | EGFP-N 5'-CGTCGCCGTCCAGCTCGACCAG-3'
CCTTGCTCACCATGGTGGCGACCGGTGGATCCGAGCCATACAGGTCATCATCATTGTCTTCTGTGTATAC
ACTGCCACCTGTGCCGCCTCCACTGCCCTGACTGGGGCCAGCTCCACCCTGGTTCCCTGAAGGGAATCTG
AAGCTGCCAAAGCCCCGACTCTGCTGAAGGGTCTGGGCAAACATCTCATACTTCCGAATGTCATTGTCAC
TGACAGAACGGCGCGCAAAGCGCATGGCTTCTTCAAAGTGATCTCGACGGATCTCAGGCACTGGATCATC
CTCTTCTACCTCCATGGCTGATGGGTTTGTCTGCCTCTCTCGTTCTCGCCTAATCTCACTCTCGATGGAT
TCACGGATGGCCAGCTTGCAAGCACGCTGGCAAATCTCTGTCAGGTCAGCTCCAGAGAAGCCATTAGTCA
TTTTAGCCAGGAACTCCAAGTCCACATCCTTGGCAACTGGGGACTTGCGCAGGTTAGCCTTGAGGATGGC
AACACGGGACTTCTCATCAGGAAGTGGGATGTAGATGAGCTGATCAAGACGGCCAGGTCTGAGGATGGCA
GGATCAATGATGTCAGGCCGGTTGGTAGCGCCAATGATGAACACATTTTTTTTAGTGGACATGCCATCCA
TTTCTGTCAGGATCTGGTTGATGACTCGGTCAGCAGCCCCACCACCATCTCCAATGTTACCTCCACGAGC
CTTGGCAATCGAATCCAGCTCATCAAAGAATAGCACACAGGGGGCAGCTTGGCGGGCCTTGTCAAAGATT
TCTCTGACATTGGCCTCAGACTCCCCAAACCACATGGTGAGCAGCTCAGGACCCTTGATGGAGATGAAGT
TGGCCTGGCATTCATTAGCAATGGCTTTGGCCAACAAAGTTTTCCCA
