[The description below was written by a language model from this plasmid's Addgene catalogue record.]
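Description:
VCP(wt)-EGFP is a mammalian expression plasmid built on the Clontech pEGFP-N1 backbone (about 4.7 kb without insert). It carries the wild-type human valosin-containing protein (VCP, also known as p97, CDC48 or TERA) as an insert of about 2.4 kb. The coding sequence was cloned between the HindIII and BamHI sites of the polylinker, and both sites remain intact. This places VCP upstream of the backbone's EGFP, so the protein is made as a C-terminal EGFP fusion. The record also lists 6xHis and HA tags at the C terminus, which would allow affinity purification or antibody detection in addition to fluorescence imaging. Their exact order relative to EGFP is not given. The promoter is not stated either, although pEGFP-N1 vectors generally drive the fusion from the CMV immediate-early promoter with an SV40 polyadenylation signal.

In bacteria the plasmid is maintained at high copy number under kanamycin selection. The same resistance cassette provides neomycin resistance in mammalian cells, so stable transfectants can be selected with G418. No feature table accompanies the entry, so origins of replication and other backbone elements are not documented individually.

VCP is a hexameric AAA+ ATPase involved in ubiquitin-dependent protein handling. The associated study examined its role in the maturation of ubiquitin-containing autophagosomes and how mutations that cause the disease IBMPFD impair that function. The insert carries no mutation, so this construct likely serves as the wild-type reference for visualising VCP localisation and for comparison with mutant versions in transfected mammalian cells.
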