Addgene plasmid #23971: VCP(wt)-EGFP
Depositing lab: Nico Dantuma. Depositing organization: Karolinska Institutet. Publication: VCP/p97 is essential for maturation of ubiquitin-containing autophagosomes and this function is impaired by mutations that cause IBMPFD. Tresse E, Salomons FA, Vesa J, Bott LC, Kimonis V, Yao TP, Dantuma NP, Taylor JP. Autophagy. 2010 Feb 22. 6(2):. 10.4161/auto.6.2.11014 PubMed 20104022.
Backbone
  Vector backbone: pEGFP-N1
  Backbone manufacturer: Clontech
  Backbone size w/o insert (bp): 4733
  Vector type: Mammalian Expression
  Selectable markers: Neomycin (select with G418)
Growth in bacteria
  Bacterial resistance: Kanamycin, 50 μg/mL
  Growth temperature: 37°C
  Growth strain: DH5alpha
  Copy number: High Copy
Gene/Insert
  Gene/Insert name: Valosin containing protein (alt names: p97; CDC48; TERA)
  Species: H. sapiens (human)
  Insert size (bp): 2419
  Mutation: none
  Entrez Gene: VCP (a.k.a. CDC48, FTDALS6, TERA, p97)
  Tag / fusion protein: EGFP (C terminal on backbone); 6xHis (C terminal on backbone); HA (C terminal on backbone)
  Cloning method: Restriction Enzyme; 5′ cloning site HindIII (not destroyed); 3′ cloning site BamHI (not destroyed)
  Sequencing primers: 5′ n/a
Terms and licenses: Academic/Nonprofit Terms; Industry Terms: Not Available to Industry
How to cite: VCP(wt)-EGFP was a gift from Nico Dantuma (Addgene plasmid # 23971 ; http://n2t.net/addgene:23971 ; RRID:Addgene_23971)
