LOCUS       Exported 7186 bp ds-DNA circular SYN 12-MAY-2021
DEFINITION  synthetic circular DNA
ACCESSION   .
VERSION     .
KEYWORDS    VCP(wt)-EGFP
SOURCE      synthetic DNA construct
  ORGANISM  synthetic DNA construct
REFERENCE   1 (bases 1 to 7186)
  AUTHORS   Tresse E, Salomons FA, Vesa J, Bott LC, Kimonis V, Yao TP, Dantuma
            NP, Taylor JP
  TITLE     VCP/p97 is essential for maturation of ubiquitin-containing
            autophagosomes and this function is impaired by mutations that cause
            IBMPFD.
  JOURNAL   Autophagy. 2010 Feb 22. 6(2):.
  PUBMED    20104022
REFERENCE   2 (bases 1 to 7186)
  AUTHORS   .
  TITLE     Direct Submission
  JOURNAL   Exported May 12, 2021 from SnapGene Server 1.1.58
            http://www.snapgene.com
FEATURES             Location/Qualifiers
     source          1..7186
                     /organism="synthetic DNA construct"
                     /mol_type="other DNA"
     promoter        1..204
                     /label=CMV promoter
                     /note="human cytomegalovirus (CMV) immediate early
                     promoter"
     primer_bind     155..175
                     /label=CMV-F
                     /note="Human CMV immediate early promoter, forward primer"
     regulatory      2706..2715
                     /regulatory_class="other"
                     /note="vertebrate consensus sequence for strong initiation
                     of translation (Kozak, 1987)"
     CDS             2712..3425
                     /codon_start=1
                     /product="enhanced GFP"
                     /label=EGFP
                     /translation="MVSKGEELFTGVVPILVELDGDVNGHKFSVSGEGEGDATYGKLTL
                     KFICTTGKLPVPWPTLVTTLTYGVQCFSRYPDHMKQHDFFKSAMPEGYVQERTIFFKDD
                     GNYKTRAEVKFEGDTLVNRIELKGIDFKEDGNILGHKLEYNYNSHNVYIMADKQKNGIK
                     VNFKIRHNIEDGSVQLADHYQQNTPIGDGPVLLPDNHYLSTQSALSKDPNEKRDHMVLL
                     EFVTAAGITLGMDELY"
     CDS             2712..3425
                     /codon_start=1
                     /product="the original enhanced GFP (Yang et al., 1996)"
                     /label=EGFP
                     /note="mammalian codon-optimized"
                     /translation="MVSKGEELFTGVVPILVELDGDVNGHKFSVSGEGEGDATYGKLTL
                     KFICTTGKLPVPWPTLVTTLTYGVQCFSRYPDHMKQHDFFKSAMPEGYVQERTIFFKDD
                     GNYKTRAEVKFEGDTLVNRIELKGIDFKEDGNILGHKLEYNYNSHNVYIMADKQKNGIK
                     VNFKIRHNIEDGSVQLADHYQQNTPIGDGPVLLPDNHYLSTQSALSKDPNEKRDHMVLL
                     EFVTAAGITLGMDELY"
     primer_bind     complement(2757..2778)
                     /label=EGFP-N
                     /note="EGFP, reverse primer"
     primer_bind     complement(3018..3037)
                     /label=EXFP-R
                     /note="For distinguishing EGFP variants, reverse primer"
     primer_bind     3365..3386
                     /label=EGFP-C
                     /note="EGFP, forward primer"
     CDS             3435..3452
                     /codon_start=1
                     /product="6xHis affinity tag"
                     /label=6xHis
                     /translation="HHHHHH"
     CDS             3456..3482
                     /codon_start=1
                     /product="HA (human influenza hemagglutinin) epitope tag"
                     /label=HA
                     /translation="YPYDVPDYA"
     polyA_signal    3610..3731
                     /label=SV40 poly(A) signal
                     /note="SV40 polyadenylation signal"
     primer_bind     complement(3647..3666)
                     /label=SV40pA-R
                     /note="SV40 polyA, reverse primer"
     primer_bind     3701..3720
                     /label=EBV-rev
                     /note="SV40 polyA terminator, reverse primer"
     rep_origin      complement(3738..4193)
                     /direction=LEFT
                     /label=f1 ori
                     /note="f1 bacteriophage origin of replication; arrow
                     indicates direction of (+) strand synthesis"
     primer_bind     complement(3875..3896)
                     /label=F1ori-F
                     /note="F1 origin, forward primer"
     primer_bind     4087..4106
                     /label=F1ori-R
                     /note="F1 origin, reverse primer"
     promoter        4220..4324
                     /gene="bla"
                     /label=AmpR promoter
     promoter        4326..4683
                     /label=SV40 promoter
                     /note="SV40 enhancer and early promoter"
     primer_bind     complement(4349..4369)
                     /label=pBABE 3'
                     /note="SV40 enhancer, reverse primer for pBABE vectors"
     rep_origin      4534..4669
                     /label=SV40 ori
                     /note="SV40 origin of replication"
     primer_bind     4596..4615
                     /label=SV40pro-F
                     /note="SV40 promoter/origin, forward primer"
     CDS             4718..5512
                     /codon_start=1
                     /gene="aph(3')-II (or nptII)"
                     /product="aminoglycoside phosphotransferase from Tn5"
                     /label=NeoR/KanR
                     /note="confers resistance to neomycin, kanamycin, and G418
                     (Geneticin(R))"
                     /translation="MIEQDGLHAGSPAAWVERLFGYDWAQQTIGCSDAAVFRLSAQGRP
                     VLFVKTDLSGALNELQDEAARLSWLATTGVPCAAVLDVVTEAGRDWLLLGEVPGQDLLS
                     SHLAPAEKVSIMADAMRRLHTLDPATCPFDHQAKHRIERARTRMEAGLVDQDDLDEEHQ
                     GLAPAELFARLKASMPDGEDLVVTHGDACLPNIMVENGRFSGFIDCGRLGVADRYQDIA
                     LATRDIAEELGGEWADRFLVLYGIAAPDSQRIAFYRLLDEFF"
     primer_bind     complement(4772..4791)
                     /label=Neo-R
                     /note="Neomycin resistance gene, reverse primer"
     primer_bind     5382..5401
                     /label=Neo-F
                     /note="Neomycin resistance gene, forward primer"
     primer_bind     complement(5700..5719)
                     /label=TK-pA-R
                     /note="Thymidine kinase polyA, reverse primer"
     polyA_signal    5744..5791
                     /label=HSV TK poly(A) signal
                     /note="herpes simplex virus thymidine kinase
                     polyadenylation signal (Cole and Stacy, 1985)"
     rep_origin      6120..6708
                     /direction=RIGHT
                     /label=ori
                     /note="high-copy-number ColE1/pMB1/pBR322/pUC origin of
                     replication"
     primer_bind     6609..6628
                     /label=pBR322ori-F
                     /note="pBR322 origin, forward primer"
     enhancer        6883..7186
                     /label=CMV enhancer
                     /note="human cytomegalovirus immediate early enhancer"
ORIGIN
        1 gtgatgcggt tttggcagta catcaatggg cgtggatagc ggtttgactc acggggattt
       61 ccaagtctcc accccattga cgtcaatggg agtttgtttt ggcaccaaaa tcaacgggac
      121 tttccaaaat gtcgtaacaa ctccgcccca ttgacgcaaa tgggcggtag gcgtgtacgg
      181 tgggaggtct atataagcag agctggttta gtgaaccgtc agatccgcta gcgctaccgg
      241 actcagatct cgagctcaag cttgcgcgcg ccatggcttc tggagccgat tcaaaaggtg
      301 atgacctatc aacagccatt ctcaaacaga agaaccgtcc caatcggtta attgttgatg
      361 aagccatcaa tgaggacaac agtgtggtgt ccttgtccca gcccaagatg gatgaattgc
      421 agttgttccg aggtgacaca gtgttgctga aaggaaagaa gagacgagaa gctgtttgca
      481 tcgtcctttc tgatgatact tgttctgatg agaagattcg gatgaataga gttgttcgga
      541 ataaccttcg tgtacgccta ggggatgtca tcagcatcca gccatgccct gatgtgaagt
      601 acggcaaacg tatccatgtg ctgcccattg atgacacagt ggaaggcatt actggtaatc
      661 tcttcgaggt ataccttaag ccgtacttcc tggaagcgta tcgacccatc cggaaaggag
      721 acatttttct tgtccgtggt gggatgcgtg ctgtggagtt caaagtggtg gaaacagatc
      781 ctagccctta ttgcattgtt gctccagaca cagtgatcca ctgcgaaggg gagcctatca
      841 aacgagagga tgaggaagag tccttgaatg aagtagggta tgatgacatt ggtggctgca
      901 ggaagcagct agctcagata aaggagatgg tggaactgcc cctgagacat cctgccctct
      961 ttaaggcaat tggtgtgaag cctcctagag gaatcctgct ttacggacct cctggaacag
     1021 gaaagaccct gattgctcga gctgtagcaa atgagactgg agccttcttc ttcttgatca
     1081 atggtcctga gatcatgagc aaattggctg gtgagtctga gagcaacctt cgtaaagcct
     1141 ttgaggaggc tgagaagaat gctcctgcca tcatcttcat tgatgagcta gatgccatcg
     1201 ctcccaaaag agagaaaact catggcgagg tggagcggcg cattgtatca cagttgttga
     1261 ccctcatgga tggcctaaag cagagggcac atgtgattgt tatggcagca accaacagac
     1321 ccaacagcat tgacccagct ctacggcgat ttggtcgctt tgacagggag gtagatattg
     1381 gaattcctga tgctacagga cgcttagaga ttcttcagat ccataccaag aacatgaagc
     1441 tggcagatga tgtggacctg gaacaggtag ccaatgagac tcacgggcat gtgggtgctg
     1501 acttagcagc cctgtgctca gaggctgctc tgcaagccat ccgcaagaag atggatctca
     1561 ttgacctaga ggatgagacc attgatgccg aggtcatgaa ctctctagca gttactatgg
     1621 atgacttccg gtgggccttg agccagagta acccatcagc actgcgggaa accgtggtag
     1681 aggtgccaca ggtaacctgg gaagacatcg ggggcctaga ggatgtcaaa cgtgagctac
     1741 aggagctggt ccagtatcct gtggagcacc cagacaaatt cctgaagttt ggcatgacac
     1801 cttccaaggg agttctgttc tatggacctc ctggctgtgg gaaaactttg ttggccaaag
     1861 ccattgctaa tgaatgccag gccaacttca tctccatcaa gggtcctgag ctgctcacca
     1921 tgtggtttgg ggagtctgag gccaatgtca gagaaatctt tgacaaggcc cgccaagctg
     1981 ccccctgtgt gctattcttt gatgagctgg attcgattgc caaggctcgt ggaggtaaca
     2041 ttggagatgg tggtggggct gctgaccgag tcatcaacca gatcctgaca gaaatggatg
     2101 gcatgtccac taaaaaaaat gtgttcatca ttggcgctac caaccggcct gacatcattg
     2161 atcctgccat cctcagacct ggccgtcttg atcagctcat ctacatccca cttcctgatg
     2221 agaagtcccg tgttgccatc ctcaaggcta acctgcgcaa gtccccagtt gccaaggatg
     2281 tggacttgga gttcctggct aaaatgacta atggcttctc tggagctgac ctgacagaga
     2341 tttgccagcg tgcttgcaag ctggccatcc gtgaatccat cgagagtgag attaggcgag
     2401 aacgagagag gcagacaaac ccatcagcca tggaggtaga agaggatgat ccagtgcctg
     2461 agatccgtcg agatcacttt gaagaagcca tgcgctttgc gcgccgttct gtcagtgaca
     2521 atgacattcg gaagtatgag atgtttgccc agacccttca gcagagtcgg ggctttggca
     2581 gcttcagatt cccttcaggg aaccagggtg gagctggccc cagtcagggc agtggaggcg
     2641 gcacaggtgg cagtgtatac acagaagaca atgatgatga cctgtatggc tcggatccac
     2701 cggtcgccac catggtgagc aagggcgagg agctgttcac cggggtggtg cccatcctgg
     2761 tcgagctgga cggcgacgta aacggccaca agttcagcgt gtccggcgag ggcgagggcg
     2821 atgccaccta cggcaagctg accctgaagt tcatctgcac caccggcaag ctgcccgtgc
     2881 cctggcccac cctcgtgacc accctgacct acggcgtgca gtgcttcagc cgctaccccg
     2941 accacatgaa gcagcacgac ttcttcaagt ccgccatgcc cgaaggctac gtccaggagc
     3001 gcaccatctt cttcaaggac gacggcaact acaagacccg cgccgaggtg aagttcgagg
     3061 gcgacaccct ggtgaaccgc atcgagctga agggcatcga cttcaaggag gacggcaaca
     3121 tcctggggca caagctggag tacaactaca acagccacaa cgtctatatc atggccgaca
     3181 agcagaagaa cggcatcaag gtgaacttca agatccgcca caacatcgag gacggcagcg
     3241 tgcagctcgc cgaccactac cagcagaaca cccccatcgg cgacggcccc gtgctgctgc
     3301 ccgacaacca ctacctgagc acccagtccg ccctgagcaa agaccccaac gagaagcgcg
     3361 atcacatggt cctgctggag ttcgtgaccg ccgccgggat cactctcggc atggacgagc
     3421 tgtacagcgc tggccaccac catcaccatc acggataccc atacgatgtt ccagattacg
     3481 ctagctgagc ggccgcgact ctagatcata atcagccata ccacatttgt agaggtttta
     3541 cttgctttaa aaaacctccc acacctcccc ctgaacctga aacataaaat gaatgcaatt
     3601 gttgttgtta acttgtttat tgcagcttat aatggttaca aataaagcaa tagcatcaca
     3661 aatttcacaa ataaagcatt tttttcactg cattctagtt gtggtttgtc caaactcatc
     3721 aatgtatctt aaggcgtaaa ttgtaagcgt taatattttg ttaaaattcg cgttaaattt
     3781 ttgttaaatc agctcatttt ttaaccaata ggccgaaatc ggcaaaatcc cttataaatc
     3841 aaaagaatag accgagatag ggttgagtgt tgttccagtt tggaacaaga gtccactatt
     3901 aaagaacgtg gactccaacg tcaaaggnnn nnnnnnnnnn nnnnnnnnnn nnnnnnnnnn
     3961 nnnnnnnnnn nnnnnntnnn nnnnnnnnnn nnnnnnnnnn nnnnnnnnnn nnnnnnnnnn
     4021 nnnnnnnnnn nnnnnnnnnn nnnnnnnnnn nnnnnnnnnn nnnnnnnngn nnnnnnnnnn
     4081 nnnnnnnnnn nnnnnnnnnn nnnnnnnnnn nnnnnnnnnn nnnnnnnnnn nnnnnnnnnn
     4141 nnnnnnnnnn nnnnnnnnnn nnnnnnnnnn nnnnnnnnnn nnnnnnnnnn nnncaggtgg
     4201 cacttttcgg ggaaatgtgc gcggaacccc tatttgttta tttttctaaa tacattcaaa
     4261 tatgtatccg ctcatgagac aataaccctg ataaatgctt caataatatt gaaaaaggaa
     4321 gagtcctgag gcggaaagaa ccagctgtgg aatgtgtgtc agttagggtg tggaaagtcc
     4381 ccaggctccc cagcaggcag aagtatgcaa agcatgcatc tcaattagtc agcaaccagg
     4441 tgtggaaagt ccccaggctc cccagcaggc agaagtatgc aaagcatgca tctcaattag
     4501 tcagcaacca tagtcccgcc cctaactccg cccatcccgc ccctaactcc gcccagttcc
     4561 gcccattctc cgccccatgg ctgactaatt ttttttattt atgcagaggc cgaggccgcc
     4621 tcggcctctg agctattcca gaagtagtga ggaggctttt ttggaggcct aggcttttgc
     4681 aaagatcgat caagagacag gatgaggatc gtttcgcatg attgaacaag atggattgca
     4741 cgcaggttct ccggccgctt gggtggagag gctattcggc tatgactggg cacaacagac
     4801 aatcggctgc tctgatgccg ccgtgttccg gctgtcagcg caggggcgcc cggttctttt
     4861 tgtcaagacc gacctgtccg gtgccctgaa tgaactgcaa gacgaggcag cgcggctatc
     4921 gtggctggcc acgacgggcg ttccttgcgc agctgtgctc gacgttgtca ctgaagcggg
     4981 aagggactgg ctgctattgg gcgaagtgcc ggggcaggat ctcctgtcat ctcaccttgc
     5041 tcctgccgag aaagtatcca tcatggctga tgcaatgcgg cggctgcata cgcttgatcc
     5101 ggctacctgc ccattcgacc accaagcgaa acatcgcatc gagcgagcac gtactcggat
     5161 ggaagccggt cttgtcgatc aggatgatct ggacgaagag catcaggggc tcgcgccagc
     5221 cgaactgttc gccaggctca aggcgagcat gcccgacggc gaggatctcg tcgtgaccca
     5281 tggcgatgcc tgcttgccga atatcatggt ggaaaatggc cgcttttctg gattcatcga
     5341 ctgtggccgg ctgggtgtgg cggaccgcta tcaggacata gcgttggcta cccgtgatat
     5401 tgctgaagag cttggcggcg aatgggctga ccgcttcctc gtgctttacg gtatcgccgc
     5461 tcccgattcg cagcgcatcg ccttctatcg ccttcttgac gagttcttct gagcgggact
     5521 ctggggttcg aaatgaccga ccaagcgacg cccaacctgc catcacgaga tttcgattcc
     5581 accgccgcct tctatgaaag gttgggcttc ggaatcgttt tccgggacgc cggctggatg
     5641 atcctccagc gcggggatct catgctggag ttcttcgccc accctagggg gaggctaact
     5701 gaaacacgga aggagacaat accggaagga acccgcgcta tgacggcaat aaaaagacag
     5761 aataaaacgc acggtgttgg gtcgtttgtt cataaacgcg gggttcggtc ccagggctgg
     5821 cactctgtcg ataccccacc gagaccccat tggggccaat acgcccgcgt ttcttccttt
     5881 tccccacccc accccccaag ttcgggtgaa ggcccagggc tcgcagccaa cgtcggggcg
     5941 gcaggccctg ccatagcctc aggttactca tatatacttt agattgattt aaaacttcat
     6001 ttttaattta aaaggatcta ggtgaagatc ctttttgata atctcatgac caaaatccct
     6061 taacgtgagt tttcgttcca ctgagcgtca gaccccgtag aaaagatcaa aggatcttct
     6121 tgagatcctt tttttctgcg cgtaatctgc tgcttgcaaa caaaaaaacc accgctacca
     6181 gcggtggttt gtttgccgga tcaagagcta ccaactcttt ttccgaaggt aactggcttc
     6241 agcagagcgc agataccaaa tactgttctt ctagtgtagc cgtagttagg ccaccacttc
     6301 aagaactctg tagcaccgcc tacatacctc gctctgctaa tcctgttacc agtggctgct
     6361 gccagtggcg ataagtcgtg tcttaccggg ttggactcaa gacgatagtt accggataag
     6421 gcgcagcggt cgggctgaac ggggggttcg tgcacacagc ccagcttgga gcgaacgacc
     6481 tacaccgaac tgagatacct acagcgtgag ctatgagaaa gcgccacgct tcccgaaggg
     6541 agaaaggcgg acaggtatcc ggtaagcggc agggtcggaa caggagagcg cacgagggag
     6601 cttccagggg gaaacgcctg gtatctttat agtcctgtcg ggtttcgcca cctctgactt
     6661 gagcgtcgat ttttgtgatg ctcgtcaggg gggcggagcc tatggaaaaa cgccagcaac
     6721 gcggcctttt tacggttcct ggccttttgc tggccttttg ctcacatgtt ctttcctgcg
     6781 ttatcccctg attctgtgga taaccgtatt accgccatgc attagttatt aatagtaatc
     6841 aattacgggg tcattagttc atagcccata tatggagttc cgcgttacat aacttacggt
     6901 aaatggcccg cctggctgac cgcccaacga cccccgccca ttgacgtcaa taatgacgta
     6961 tgttcccata gtaacgccaa tagggacttt ccattgacgt caatgggtgg agtatttacg
     7021 gtaaactgcc cacttggcag tacatcaagt gtatcatatg ccaagtacgc cccctattga
     7081 cgtcaatgac ggtaaatggc ccgcctggca ttatgcccag tacatgacct tatgggactt
     7141 tcctacttgg cagtacatct acgtattagt catcgctatt accatg
//
